Addgene plasmid #75812: STKLD1 gRNA (BRDN0001148566)
Purpose: 3rd generation lentiviral gRNA plasmid targeting human STKLD1
Depositing lab: John Doench & David Root. Depositing organization: Broad Institute. Publication: Optimized sgRNA design to maximize activity and minimize off-target effects of CRISPR-Cas9. Doench JG, Fusi N, Sullender M, Hegde M, Vaimberg EW, Donovan KF, Smith I, Tothova Z, Wilen C, Orchard R, Virgin HW, Listgarten J, Root DE. Nat Biotechnol. 2016 Jan 18. doi: 10.1038/nbt.3437. PubMed 26780180.
Backbone
  Vector backbone: lentiGuide-Puro
  Backbone manufacturer: Zhang Lab (Addgene plasmid # 52963)
  Vector type: Mammalian Expression, Lentiviral, CRISPR
  Selectable markers: Puromycin
Growth in bacteria
  Bacterial resistance: Ampicillin, 100 μg/mL
  Growth temperature: 37°C
  Growth strain: DH5alpha
  Copy number: High Copy
Gene/Insert
  Gene/Insert name: STKLD1 (alt names: STKLD1; NM_153710.4)
  gRNA/shRNA sequence: CAAATGGAATATTCGTGCGG
  Species: H. sapiens (human)
  Entrez Gene: C9orf96 (a.k.a. Sk521, SgK071, MGC43306, RP11-244N20.8)
  Promoter: hU6
  Cloning method: Unknown
  Sequencing primers: 5′ U6-F; 3′ pS2-R
Terms and licenses: Academic/Nonprofit Terms; Industry Terms: Not Available to Industry
Depositor comments: The gRNA was designed to target the following Genbank reference sequence(s): NM_153710.4. Note that this plasmid does NOT contain Cas9. It should be used in conjunction with lentiCas9-Blast (Addgene #52962) or otherwise with cell lines already expressing Cas9. Browse the full kinome gRNA library at http://www.addgene.org/pooled-library/broadgpp-human-kinome/ or visit http://www.broadinstitute.org/rnai/public/ for detailed protocols and information.
How to cite: STKLD1 gRNA (BRDN0001148566) was a gift from John Doench & David Root (Addgene plasmid # 75812 ; http://n2t.net/addgene:75812 ; RRID:Addgene_75812)
