[The description below was written by a language model from this plasmid's Addgene catalogue record and pLannotate feature annotations shown in this document.]
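Description:
STKLD1 gRNA (BRDN0001148566) is a third-generation lentiviral guide RNA plasmid built on the lentiGuide-Puro backbone and designed to target human STKLD1 (also recorded as C9orf96/SgK071). It is part of a human kinome gRNA collection. In bacteria it is maintained through a high-copy ColE1/pUC-type origin and selected with ampicillin via the β-lactamase gene. An f1 origin, an SV40 origin and leftover lac and T7/T3 cloning-vector elements are also annotated in the backbone.

The lentiviral transfer cassette begins with an RSV promoter fused to a truncated HIV-1 5' LTR, which makes genomic RNA production Tat-independent. This is followed by the Ψ packaging signal with a gag fragment, and the Rev response element for Rev-dependent nuclear export. Downstream, a human U6 RNA polymerase III promoter drives the STKLD1-specific spacer joined to the Streptococcus pyogenes Cas9 gRNA scaffold. A cPPT/CTS element follows, which aids nuclear import of the viral genome. A second transcription unit uses the EF-1α core promoter with its intron A to express puromycin N-acetyltransferase, allowing selection of transduced mammalian cells. The WPRE after it enhances transcript expression. The cassette ends with a self-inactivating ΔU3 3' LTR, and an SV40 polyadenylation signal is annotated just downstream of it.

The plasmid does not encode Cas9. It is meant to be packaged into lentivirus and used with a separate Cas9 vector or in cells that already express Cas9, to direct Cas9 to STKLD1 for gene editing or knockout.
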