Features (pLannotate 1.2.2; 29 found; start..end, strand, type, name):
     14..80      +  CDS            small t antigen (fragment): SV40 (simian virus 40) small t antigen
    106..317     +  promoter       EF-1α core promoter: core promoter for human elongation factor EF-1α
    318..1256    +  intron         EF-1α intron A: intron upstream of the start codon of human EF-1α
   1278..1877    +  CDS            PuroR (fragment): puromycin N-acetyltransferase; pac from Streptomyces; confers resistance to puromycin
   1893..2481    +  misc_feature   WPRE: woodchuck hepatitis virus posttranscriptional regulatory element
   2532..2551    +  misc_feature   cPPT/CTS (fragment): central polypurine tract and central termination sequence of HIV-1
   2553..2786    +  LTR            3' LTR (ΔU3): self-inactivating 3' long terminal repeat (LTR) from HIV-1
   2864..2985    +  polyA_signal   SV40 poly(A) signal: SV40 polyadenylation signal
   3025..3160    +  rep_origin     SV40 ori: SV40 origin of replication
   3181..3199    -  promoter       T7 promoter: promoter for bacteriophage T7 RNA polymerase
   3207..3362    +  CDS            lacZα (fragment): LacZα fragment of β-galactosidase; lacZ fragment
   3367..3795    +  rep_origin     f1 ori (sequence partly withheld): f1 bacteriophage origin of replication; arrow indicates direction of (+) strand synthesis
   3848..3952    +  promoter       AmpR promoter: bla
   3953..4813    +  CDS            AmpR: β-lactamase; bla; confers resistance to ampicillin, carbenicillin, and related antibiotics
   4984..5572    +  rep_origin     ori: high-copy-number ColE1/pMB1/pBR322/pUC origin of replication
   5755..5847    +  CDS            lacI (fragment): lac repressor; lacI; The lac repressor binds to the lac operator to inhibit transcription in E. coli. This inhibition can be relieved by adding lactose or isopropyl-β-D-thiogalactopyranoside (IPTG).
   5860..5881    +  protein_bind   CAP binding site: CAP binding activates transcription in the presence of cAMP. E. coli catabolite activator protein
   5896..5926    +  promoter       lac promoter: promoter for the E. coli lac operon
   5934..5950    +  protein_bind   lac operator: The lac repressor binds to the lac operator to inhibit transcription in E. coli. This inhibition can be relieved by adding lactose or isopropyl-β-D-thiogalactopyranoside (IPTG). lac repressor encoded by lacI
   5995..6013    +  promoter       T3 promoter: promoter for bacteriophage T3 RNA polymerase
   6041..6267    +  promoter       RSV promoter: Rous sarcoma virus enhancer/promoter
   6268..6448    +  LTR            5' LTR (truncated): truncated 5' long terminal repeat (LTR) from HIV-1
   6495..6620    +  misc_feature   HIV-1 Ψ: packaging signal of human immunodeficiency virus type 1
   6604..6967    +  CDS            HIV-1 gag (fragment): gag protein from human immunodeficiency virus 1; gag
   7113..7346    +  misc_feature   RRE: The Rev response element (RRE) of HIV-1 allows for Rev-dependent mRNA export from the nucleus to the cytoplasm.
   7723..7749    +  CDS            Rev (fragment): human immunodeficiency virus 1 (HIV-1) Rev protein; rev; enhances nuclear export of unspliced and incompletely spliced viral mRNAs
   7753..7993    +  promoter       U6 promoter: RNA polymerase III promoter for human U6 snRNA
   8023..8098    +  misc_RNA       gRNA scaffold: guide RNA scaffold for the Streptococcus pyogenes CRISPR/Cas9 system
   8154..8271    +  misc_feature   cPPT/CTS: central polypurine tract and central termination sequence of HIV-1
>Addgene plasmid #75812 | STKLD1 gRNA (BRDN0001148566) | addgene full sequence | sequence record 184616 | Addgene Assembled Sequence
CCCGGGTGCAAAGATGGATAAAGTTTTAAACAGAGAGGAATCTTTGCAGCTAATGGACCTTCTAGGTCTT
GAAAGGAGTGGGAATTGGCTCCGGTGCCCGTCAGTGGGCAGAGCGCACATCGCCCACAGTCCCCGAGAAG
TTGGGGGGAGGGGTCGGCAATTGATCCGGTGCCTAGAGAAGGTGGCGCGGGGTAAACTGGGAAAGTGATG
TCGTGTACTGGCTCCGCCTTTTTCCCGAGGGTGGGGGAGAACCGTATATAAGTGCAGTAGTCGCCGTGAA
CGTTCTTTTTCGCAACGGGTTTGCCGCCAGAACACAGGTAAGTGCCGTGTGTGGTTCCCGCGGGCCTGGC
CTCTTTACGGGTTATGGCCCTTGCGTGCCTTGAATTACTTCCACCTGGCTGCAGTACGTGATTCTTGATC
CCGAGCTTCGGGTTGGAAGTGGGTGGGAGAGTTCGAGGCCTTGCGCTTAAGGAGCCCCTTCGCCTCGTGC
TTGAGTTGAGGCCTGGCCTGGGCGCTGGGGCCGCCGCGTGCGAATCTGGTGGCACCTTCGCGCCTGTCTC
GCTGCTTTCGATAAGTCTCTAGCCATTTAAAATTTTTGATGACCTGCTGCGACGCTTTTTTTCTGGCAAG
ATAGTCTTGTAAATGCGGGCCAAGATCTGCACACTGGTATTTCGGTTTTTGGGGCCGCGGGCGGCGACGG
GGCCCGTGCGTCCCAGCGCACATGTTCGGCGAGGCGGGGCCTGCGAGCGCGGCCACCGAGAATCGGACGG
GGGTAGTCTCAAGCTGGCCGGCCTGCTCTGGTGCCTGGCCTCGCGCCGCCGTGTATCGCCCCGCCCTGGG
CGGCAAGGCTGGCCCGGTCGGCACCAGTTGCGTGAGCGGAAAGATGGCCGCTTCCCGGCCCTGCTGCAGG
GAGCTCAAAATGGAGGACGCGGCGCTCGGGAGAGCGGGCGGGTGAGTCACCCACACAAAGGAAAAGGGCC
TTTCCGTCCTCAGCCGTCGCTTCATGTGACTCCACGGAGTACCGGGCGCCGTCCAGGCACCTCGATTAGT
TCTCGAGCTTTTGGAGTACGTCGTCTTTAGGTTGGGGGGAGGGGTTTTATGCGATGGAGTTTCCCCACAC
TGAGTGGGTGGAGACTGAAGTTAGGCCAGCTTGGCACTTGATGTAATTCTCCTTGGAATTTGCCCTTTTT
GAGTTTGGATCTTGGTTCATTCTCAAGCCTCAGACAGTGGTTCAAAGTTTTTTTCTTCCATTTCAGGTGT
CGTGACGTACGGCCACCATGACCGAGTACAAGCCCACGGTGCGCCTCGCCACCCGCGACGACGTCCCCAG
GGCCGTACGCACCCTCGCCGCCGCGTTCGCCGACTACCCCGCCACGCGCCACACCGTCGATCCGGACCGC
CACATCGAGCGGGTCACCGAGCTGCAAGAACTCTTCCTCACGCGCGTCGGGCTCGACATCGGCAAGGTGT
GGGTCGCGGACGACGGCGCCGCCGTGGCGGTCTGGACCACGCCGGAGAGCGTCGAAGCGGGGGCGGTGTT
CGCCGAGATCGGCCCGCGCATGGCCGAGTTGAGCGGTTCCCGGCTGGCCGCGCAGCAACAGATGGAAGGC
CTCCTGGCGCCGCACCGGCCCAAGGAGCCCGCGTGGTTCCTGGCCACCGTCGGAGTCTCGCCCGACCACC
AGGGCAAGGGTCTGGGCAGCGCCGTCGTGCTCCCCGGAGTGGAGGCGGCCGAGCGCGCCGGGGTGCCCGC
CTTCCTGGAGACCTCCGCGCCCCGCAACCTCCCCTTCTACGAGCGGCTCGGCTTCACCGTCACCGCCGAC
GTCGAGGTGCCCGAAGGACCGCGCACCTGGTGCATGACCCGCAAGCCCGGTGCCTGAACGCGTTAAGTCG
ACAATCAACCTCTGGATTACAAAATTTGTGAAAGATTGACTGGTATTCTTAACTATGTTGCTCCTTTTAC
GCTATGTGGATACGCTGCTTTAATGCCTTTGTATCATGCTATTGCTTCCCGTATGGCTTTCATTTTCTCC
TCCTTGTATAAATCCTGGTTGCTGTCTCTTTATGAGGAGTTGTGGCCCGTTGTCAGGCAACGTGGCGTGG
TGTGCACTGTGTTTGCTGACGCAACCCCCACTGGTTGGGGCATTGCCACCACCTGTCAGCTCCTTTCCGG
GACTTTCGCTTTCCCCCTCCCTATTGCCACGGCGGAACTCATCGCCGCCTGCCTTGCCCGCTGCTGGACA
GGGGCTCGGCTGTTGGGCACTGACAATTCCGTGGTGTTGTCGGGGAAATCATCGTCCTTTCCTTGGCTGC
TCGCCTGTGTTGCCACCTGGATTCTGCGCGGGACGTCCTTCTGCTACGTCCCTTCGGCCCTCAATCCAGC
GGACCTTCCTTCCCGCGGCCTGCTGCCGGCTCTGCGGCCTCTTCCGCGTCTTCGCCTTCGCCCTCAGACG
AGTCGGATCTCCCTTTGGGCCGCCTCCCCGCGTCGACTTTAAGACCAATGACTTACAAGGCAGCTGTAGA
TCTTAGCCACTTTTTAAAAGAAAAGGGGGGACTGGAAGGGCTAATTCACTCCCAACGAAGACAAGATCTG
CTTTTTGCTTGTACTGGGTCTCTCTGGTTAGACCAGATCTGAGCCTGGGAGCTCTCTGGCTAACTAGGGA
ACCCACTGCTTAAGCCTCAATAAAGCTTGCCTTGAGTGCTTCAAGTAGTGTGTGCCCGTCTGTTGTGTGA
CTCTGGTAACTAGAGATCCCTCAGACCCTTTTAGTCAGTGTGGAAAATCTCTAGCAGTACGTATAGTAGT
TCATGTCATCTTATTATTCAGTATTTATAACTTGCAAAGAAATGAATATCAGAGAGTGAGAGGAACTTGT
TTATTGCAGCTTATAATGGTTACAAATAAAGCAATAGCATCACAAATTTCACAAATAAAGCATTTTTTTC
ACTGCATTCTAGTTGTGGTTTGTCCAAACTCATCAATGTATCTTATCATGTCTGGCTCTAGCTATCCCGC
CCCTAACTCCGCCCATCCCGCCCCTAACTCCGCCCAGTTCCGCCCATTCTCCGCCCCATGGCTGACTAAT
TTTTTTTATTTATGCAGAGGCCGAGGCCGCCTCGGCCTCTGAGCTATTCCAGAAGTAGTGAGGAGGCTTT
TTTGGAGGCCTAGGGACGTACCCAATTCGCCCTATAGTGAGTCGTATTACGCGCGCTCACTGGCCGTCGT
TTTACAACGTCGTGACTGGGAAAACCCTGGCGTTACCCAACTTAATCGCCTTGCAGCACATCCCCCTTTC
GCCAGCTGGCGTAATAGCGAAGAGGCCCGCACCGATCGCCCTTCCCAACAGTTGCGCAGCCTGAATGGCG
AATGGG
[124 nt withheld, positions 3367-3490]
C
[91 nt withheld, positions 3492-3582]
A
[49 nt withheld, positions 3584-3632]
CCTTTGACGTTGGAGTCCACGTTCTTT
[37 nt withheld, positions 3660-3696]
ACCCTATCTCGGTCTATTCTTTTGATTTATAAGGGATTTTGCCGATTTCGGCCTATTGGTTAAAAAATGA
GCTGATTTAACAAAAATTTAACGCGAATTTTAACAAAATATTAACGCTTACAATTTAGGTGGCACTTTTC
GGGGAAATGTGCGCGGAACCCCTATTTGTTTATTTTTCTAAATACATTCAAATATGTATCCGCTCATGAG
ACAATAACCCTGATAAATGCTTCAATAATATTGAAAAAGGAAGAGTATGAGTATTCAACATTTCCGTGTC
GCCCTTATTCCCTTTTTTGCGGCATTTTGCCTTCCTGTTTTTGCTCACCCAGAAACGCTGGTGAAAGTAA
AAGATGCTGAAGATCAGTTGGGTGCACGAGTGGGTTACATCGAACTGGATCTCAACAGCGGTAAGATCCT
TGAGAGTTTTCGCCCCGAAGAACGTTTTCCAATGATGAGCACTTTTAAAGTTCTGCTATGTGGCGCGGTA
TTATCCCGTATTGACGCCGGGCAAGAGCAACTCGGTCGCCGCATACACTATTCTCAGAATGACTTGGTTG
AGTACTCACCAGTCACAGAAAAGCATCTTACGGATGGCATGACAGTAAGAGAATTATGCAGTGCTGCCAT
AACCATGAGTGATAACACTGCGGCCAACTTACTTCTGACAACGATCGGAGGACCGAAGGAGCTAACCGCT
TTTTTGCACAACATGGGGGATCATGTAACTCGCCTTGATCGTTGGGAACCGGAGCTGAATGAAGCCATAC
CAAACGACGAGCGTGACACCACGATGCCTGTAGCAATGGCAACAACGTTGCGCAAACTATTAACTGGCGA
ACTACTTACTCTAGCTTCCCGGCAACAATTAATAGACTGGATGGAGGCGGATAAAGTTGCAGGACCACTT
CTGCGCTCGGCCCTTCCGGCTGGCTGGTTTATTGCTGATAAATCTGGAGCCGGTGAGCGTGGGTCTCGCG
GTATCATTGCAGCACTGGGGCCAGATGGTAAGCCCTCCCGTATCGTAGTTATCTACACGACGGGGAGTCA
GGCAACTATGGATGAACGAAATAGACAGATCGCTGAGATAGGTGCCTCACTGATTAAGCATTGGTAACTG
TCAGACCAAGTTTACTCATATATACTTTAGATTGATTTAAAACTTCATTTTTAATTTAAAAGGATCTAGG
TGAAGATCCTTTTTGATAATCTCATGACCAAAATCCCTTAACGTGAGTTTTCGTTCCACTGAGCGTCAGA
CCCCGTAGAAAAGATCAAAGGATCTTCTTGAGATCCTTTTTTTCTGCGCGTAATCTGCTGCTTGCAAACA
AAAAAACCACCGCTACCAGCGGTGGTTTGTTTGCCGGATCAAGAGCTACCAACTCTTTTTCCGAAGGTAA
CTGGCTTCAGCAGAGCGCAGATACCAAATACTGTTCTTCTAGTGTAGCCGTAGTTAGGCCACCACTTCAA
GAACTCTGTAGCACCGCCTACATACCTCGCTCTGCTAATCCTGTTACCAGTGGCTGCTGCCAGTGGCGAT
AAGTCGTGTCTTACCGGGTTGGACTCAAGACGATAGTTACCGGATAAGGCGCAGCGGTCGGGCTGAACGG
GGGGTTCGTGCACACAGCCCAGCTTGGAGCGAACGACCTACACCGAACTGAGATACCTACAGCGTGAGCT
ATGAGAAAGCGCCACGCTTCCCGAAGGGAGAAAGGCGGACAGGTATCCGGTAAGCGGCAGGGTCGGAACA
GGAGAGCGCACGAGGGAGCTTCCAGGGGGAAACGCCTGGTATCTTTATAGTCCTGTCGGGTTTCGCCACC
TCTGACTTGAGCGTCGATTTTTGTGATGCTCGTCAGGGGGGCGGAGCCTATGGAAAAACGCCAGCAACGC
GGCCTTTTTACGGTTCCTGGCCTTTTGCTGGCCTTTTGCTCACATGTTCTTTCCTGCGTTATCCCCTGAT
TCTGTGGATAACCGTATTACCGCCTTTGAGTGAGCTGATACCGCTCGCCGCAGCCGAACGACCGAGCGCA
GCGAGTCAGTGAGCGAGGAAGCGGAAGAGCGCCCAATACGCAAACCGCCTCTCCCCGCGCGTTGGCCGAT
TCATTAATGCAGCTGGCACGACAGGTTTCCCGACTGGAAAGCGGGCAGTGAGCGCAACGCAATTAATGTG
AGTTAGCTCACTCATTAGGCACCCCAGGCTTTACACTTTATGCTTCCGGCTCGTATGTTGTGTGGAATTG
TGAGCGGATAACAATTTCACACAGGAAACAGCTATGACCATGATTACGCCAAGCGCGCAATTAACCCTCA
CTAAAGGGAACAAAAGCTGGAGCTGCAAGCTTAATGTAGTCTTATGCAATACTCTTGTAGTCTTGCAACA
TGGTAACGATGAGTTAGCAACATGCCTTACAAGGAGAGAAAAAGCACCGTGCATGCCGATTGGTGGAAGT
AAGGTGGTACGATCGTGCCTTATTAGGAAGGCAACAGACGGGTCTGACATGGATTGGACGAACCACTGAA
TTGCCGCATTGCAGAGATATTGTATTTAAGTGCCTAGCTCGATACATAAACGGGTCTCTCTGGTTAGACC
AGATCTGAGCCTGGGAGCTCTCTGGCTAACTAGGGAACCCACTGCTTAAGCCTCAATAAAGCTTGCCTTG
AGTGCTTCAAGTAGTGTGTGCCCGTCTGTTGTGTGACTCTGGTAACTAGAGATCCCTCAGACCCTTTTAG
TCAGTGTGGAAAATCTCTAGCAGTGGCGCCCGAACAGGGACTTGAAAGCGAAAGGGAAACCAGAGGAGCT
CTCTCGACGCAGGACTCGGCTTGCTGAAGCGCGCACGGCAAGAGGCGAGGGGCGGCGACTGGTGAGTACG
CCAAAAATTTTGACTAGCGGAGGCTAGAAGGAGAGAGATGGGTGCGAGAGCGTCAGTATTAAGCGGGGGA
GAATTAGATCGCGATGGGAAAAAATTCGGTTAAGGCCAGGGGGAAAGAAAAAATATAAATTAAAACATAT
AGTATGGGCAAGCAGGGAGCTAGAACGATTCGCAGTTAATCCTGGCCTGTTAGAAACATCAGAAGGCTGT
AGACAAATACTGGGACAGCTACAACCATCCCTTCAGACAGGATCAGAAGAACTTAGATCATTATATAATA
CAGTAGCAACCCTCTATTGTGTGCATCAAAGGATAGAGATAAAAGACACCAAGGAAGCTTTAGACAAGAT
AGAGGAAGAGCAAAACAAAAGTAAGACCACCGCACAGCAAGCGGCCGCTGATCTTCAGACCTGGAGGAGG
AGATATGAGGGACAATTGGAGAAGTGAATTATATAAATATAAAGTAGTAAAAATTGAACCATTAGGAGTA
GCACCCACCAAGGCAAAGAGAAGAGTGGTGCAGAGAGAAAAAAGAGCAGTGGGAATAGGAGCTTTGTTCC
TTGGGTTCTTGGGAGCAGCAGGAAGCACTATGGGCGCAGCGTCAATGACGCTGACGGTACAGGCCAGACA
ATTATTGTCTGGTATAGTGCAGCAGCAGAACAATTTGCTGAGGGCTATTGAGGCGCAACAGCATCTGTTG
CAACTCACAGTCTGGGGCATCAAGCAGCTCCAGGCAAGAATCCTGGCTGTGGAAAGATACCTAAAGGATC
AACAGCTCCTGGGGATTTGGGGTTGCTCTGGAAAACTCATTTGCACCACTGCTGTGCCTTGGAATGCTAG
TTGGAGTAATAAATCTCTGGAACAGATTTGGAATCACACGACCTGGATGGAGTGGGACAGAGAAATTAAC
AATTACACAAGCTTAATACACTCCTTAATTGAAGAATCGCAAAACCAGCAAGAAAAGAATGAACAAGAAT
TATTGGAATTAGATAAATGGGCAAGTTTGTGGAATTGGTTTAACATAACAAATTGGCTGTGGTATATAAA
ATTATTCATAATGATAGTAGGAGGCTTGGTAGGTTTAAGAATAGTTTTTGCTGTACTTTCTATAGTGAAT
AGAGTTAGGCAGGGATATTCACCATTATCGTTTCAGACCCACCTCCCAACCCCGAGGGGACCCAGAGAGG
GCCTATTTCCCATGATTCCTTCATATTTGCATATACGATACAAGGCTGTTAGAGAGATAATTAGAATTAA
TTTGACTGTAAACACAAAGATATTAGTACAAAATACGTGACGTAGAAAGTAATAATTTCTTGGGTAGTTT
GCAGTTTTAAAATTATGTTTTAAAATGGACTATCATATGCTTACCGTAACTTGAAAGTATTTCGATTTCT
TGGCTTTATATATCTTGTGGAAAGGACGAAACACCGCAAATGGAATATTCGTGCGGGTTTTAGAGCTAGA
AATAGCAAGTTAAAATAAGGCTAGTCCGTTATCAACTTGAAAAAGTGGCACCGAGTCGGTGCTTTTTTAA
GCTTGGCGTAACTAGATCTTGAGACAAATGGCAGTATTCATCCACAATTTTAAAAGAAAAGGGGGGATTG
GGGGGTACAGTGCAGGGGAAAGAATAGTAGACATAATAGCAACAGACATACAAACTAAAGAATTACAAAA
ACAAATTACAAAAATTCAAAATTTTCGGGTTTATTACAGGGACAGCAGAGATCCACTTTGGCGCCGGCTC
GAGGGGG
