>Addgene plasmid #75812 | STKLD1 gRNA (BRDN0001148566) | depositor partial sequence | sequence record 143272 | Target Sequence
CAAATGGAATATTCGTGCGG
