>Addgene plasmid #75812 | STKLD1 gRNA (BRDN0001148566) | addgene partial sequence | sequence record 184615 | hU6-F
GTGACGTAGAAAGTAATAATTTCTTGGGTAGTTTGCAGTTTTAAAATTATGTTTTAAAATGGACTATCAT
ATGCTTACCGTAACTTGAAAGTATTTCGATTTCTTGGCTTTATATATCTTGTGGAAAGGACGAAACACCG
CAAATGGAATATTCGTGCGGGTTTTAGAGCTAGAAATAGCAAGTTAAAATAAGGCTAGTCCGTTATCAAC
TTGAAAAAGTGGCACCGAGTCGGTGCTTTTTTAAGCTTGGCGTAACTAGATCTTGAGACAAATGGCAGTA
TTCATCCACAATTTTAAAAGAAAAGGGGGGATTGGGGGGTACAGTGCAGGGGAAAGAATAGTAGACATAA
TAGCAACAGACATACAAACTAAAGAATTACAAAAACAAATTACAAAAATTCAAAATTTTCGGGTTTATTA
CAGGGACAGCAGAGATCCACTTTGGCGCCGGCTCGAGGGGGCCCGGGTGCAAAGATGGATAAAGTTTTAA
ACAGAGAGGAATCTTTGCAGCTAATGGACCTTCTAGGTCTTGAAAGGAGTGGGAATTGGCTCCGGTGCCC
GTCAGTGGGC
